>Addgene plasmid #173279 | RVD-AT8 | addgene full sequence | sequence record 353919 | Addgene NGS Result
TCCATAGGCTCCGCCCCCCTGACGAGCATCACAAAAATCGACGCTCAAGTCAGAGGTGGCGAAACCCGAC
AGGACTATAAAGATACCAGGCGTTTCCCCCTGGAAGCTCCCTCGTGCGCTCTCCTGTTCCGACCCTGCCG
CTTACCGGATACCTGTCCGCCTTTCTCCCTTCGGGAAGCGTGGCGCTTTCTCATAGCTCACGCTGTAGGT
ATCTCAGTTCGGTGTAGGTCGTTCGCTCCAAGCTGGGCTGTGTGCACGAACCCCCCGTTCAGCCCGACCG
CTGCGCCTTATCCGGTAACTATCGTCTTGAGTCCAACCCGGTAAGACACGACTTATCGCCACTGGCAGCA
GCCACTGGTAACAGGATTAGCAGAGCGAGGTATGTAGGCGGTGCTACAGAGTTCTTGAAGTGGTGGCCTA
ACTACGGCTACACTAGAAGAACAGTATTTGGTATCTGCGCTCTGCTGAAGCCAGTTACCTTCGGAAAAAG
AGTTGGTAGCTCTTGATCCGGCAAACAAACCACCGCTGGTAGCGGTGGTTTTTTTGTTTGCAAGCAGCAG
ATTACGCGCAGAAAAAAAGGATCTCAAGAAGATCCTTTGATCTTTTCTACGGGGTCTGACGCTCAGTGGA
ACGACGCGTAACTCACGTTAAGGGATTTTGGTCATGGGTGGCTCGACCAGATATGGTCTCAGGAAGCAAT
CGCTACAACTTGCTCGGGCGTCAGGCCGTGGGCTTGACAGAGAACTGGTAGAAGGCGCTGAACAGTCTCA
AGAGCCTGTTTGCCACCCCCATTACTAGCAATCGCTACAACTTGATCTGGGGTGAGTCCGTGGGCTTGAC
AGAGAACTGGAAGGAGGCGCTGAACCGTCTCAAGAGCCTGTTTGCCACCAATATTACTTCGAGACCAGCT
TTGGTCTAGAGGAGGCATGATGATATATTTTTATCTTGTGCAATGTAACATCAGAGATTTTGAGACACGG
GCCAGAGCTGCCAGGAAACAGCTATGACCATGTAATACGACTCACTATAGGGGATATTTTATTTTCTCCC
AATCAGGCTTGATCCCCAGTAAGTCAAAAAATAGCTCGACATACTGTTCTTCCCCGATCAAGGGTTGGTT
TGCGCATTCACAGTTCTCCGCAAGAATTGATTGGCTCCAATTCTTGGAGTGGTGAATCCGTTAGCGAGGT
GCCGCCGGCTTCCATTCAGGTCGAGGTGGCCCGGCTCCATGCACCGCGACGCAACGCGGGGAGGCAGACA
AGGTATAGGGCGGCGCCTACAATCCATGCCAACCCGTTCCATGTGCTCGCCGAGGCGGCATAAATCGCCG
TGACGATCAGCGGTCCAATGATCGAAGTTAGGCTGGTAAGAGCCGCGAGCGATCCTTGAAGCTGTCCCTG
ATGGTCGTCATCTACCTGCCTGGACAGCATGGCCTGCAACGCGGGCATCCCGATGCCGCCGGAAGCGAGA
AGAATCATAATGGGGAAGGCCATCCAGCCTCGCGTCGCGAACGCCAGCAAGACGTAGCCCAGCGCGTCGG
CCGCCATGCCGGCGATAATGGCCTGCTTCTCGCCGAAACGTTTGGTGGCGGGACCAGTGACGAAGGCTTG
AGCGAGGGCGTGCAAGATTCCGAATACCGCAAGCGACAGGCCGATCATCGTCGCGCTCCAGCGAAAGCGG
TCCTCGCCGAAAATGACCCAGAGCGCTGCCGGCACCTGTCCTACGAGTTGCATGATAAAGAAGACAGTCA
TAAGTGCGGCGACGATAGTCATGCCCCGCGCCCACCGGAAGGAGCTGACTGGGTTGAAGGCTCTCAAGGG
CATGGGTCGGCGCTCTCCCTTATGCGACTCCTGCATTAGGAAGCAGCCCAGTAGTAGGTTGAGGCCGTTG
AGCACCGCCGCCGCAAGGAATGGTGCATGTAAGGAGATGGCGCCCAACAGTCCCCCGGCCACGGGGCCTG
CCACCATACCCACGCCGAAACAAGCGCTCATGAGCCCGAAGTGGCGAGCCCGATCTTCCCCATCGGTGAT
GTCGGCGATATAGGCGCCAGCAACCGCACCTGTGGCGCCGGTGATGCCGGCCACGATGCGTCCGGCGTAG
AGAATCCACAGGACGGGTGTGGTCGCCATGATCGCGTAGTCGATAGTGGCTCCAAGTAGCGAAGCGAGCA
GGACTGGGCGGCGGCCAAAGCGGTCGGACAGTGCTCCGAGAACGGGTGCGCATAGAAATTGCATCAACGC
ATATAGCGCTAGCAGCACGCCATAGTGACTGGCGATGCTGTCGGAATGGACGATATCCCGCAAGAGGCCC
GGCAGTACCGGCATAACCAAGCCTATGCCTACAGCATCCAGGGTGACGGTGCCGAGGATGACGATGAGCG
CATTGTTAGATTTCATACACGGTGCCTGACTGCGTTAGCAATTTAACTGTGATAAACTACCGCATTAAAG
CTAATCGATGATAAGCTGTCAAACATGAGAATTAATTCATGTTCTTTCCTGCGTTATCCCCTGATTCTGT
GGATAACGCAGGAAAGAACATGTGAGCAAAAGGCCAGCAAAAGGCCAGGAACCGTAAAAAGGCCGCGTTG
CTGGCGTTTT
Features (pLannotate 1.2.2; 6 found; start..end, strand, type, name):
   1013..1031    +  promoter       T7 promoter: promoter for bacteriophage T7 RNA polymerase
   1034..1108    -  CDS            KanR (fragment): aminoglycoside phosphotransferase; aphA-3; confers resistance to kanamycin
   1206..2396    -  CDS            TcR: tetracycline efflux protein; tet; confers resistance to tetracycline
   2444..2472    -  promoter       tet promoter: E. coli promoter for tetracycline efflux protein gene
   2488..2527    +  rep_origin     RSF ori (fragment): Plasmids containing the RSF 1030 origin of replication can be propagated in E. coli cells that contain additional plasmids with compatible origins.
   2599..587     -  rep_origin     ori (across the origin): high-copy-number ColE1/pMB1/pBR322/pUC origin of replication
