[The description below was written by a language model from this plasmid's Addgene catalogue record and pLannotate feature annotations shown in this document.]
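Description:
RVD-AT8 is a small (about 2.6 kb) bacterial module plasmid from a library of TALE repeat building blocks, built on a tetracycline-resistant T vector ("TetR T vector"). It is propagated in E. coli at high copy from a ColE1/pUC-type origin and selected through a tetracycline efflux gene (TcR) driven by its native tet promoter. The automated annotation also picks up a T7 promoter, a short remnant of a kanamycin resistance gene and a small fragment resembling the RSF origin. These fragments look like leftovers of backbone construction rather than functional elements, and the catalogue lists tetracycline as the only selection.

The insert is a synthetic two-repeat TALE unit carrying the repeat-variable diresidues NI and NG, which in the standard TALE code recognise A and T respectively, hence "AT" in the name. It is designated for position 8 of an assembled array. According to the depositor, the dimer was placed in the TA cloning site of the vector. The feature table does not annotate the insert itself, and it presumably occupies the unannotated stretch between the origin and the T7 promoter. The flanking sites used to release or join the module are not recorded.

The plasmid has no eukaryotic expression elements and serves purely as a donor of a position-specific repeat dimer. Combined with the other positional modules of the set, it allows one-step assembly of custom RVD arrays. These arrays provide the DNA-binding domains for TALE-based tools, notably DddA-derived cytosine base editors (DdCBEs), which the associated work used for mitochondrial DNA base editing to model mitochondrial diseases in zebrafish.
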