Addgene plasmid #173279: RVD-AT8
Purpose: One-step assembly of custom RVD arrays to construct DdCBE, TALE, etc.
Depositing lab: Bin Shen. Depositing organization: Nanjing Medical University. Publication: Precision modeling of mitochondrial diseases in zebrafish via DdCBE-mediated mtDNA base editing. Guo J, Zhang X, Chen X, Sun H, Dai Y, Wang J, Qian X, Tan L, Lou X, Shen B. Cell Discov. 2021 Sep 3;7(1):78. doi: 10.1038/s41421-021-00307-9. PubMed 34480028.
Backbone
  Vector backbone: TetR T vector
  Vector type: Unspecified
Growth in bacteria
  Bacterial resistance: Tetracycline, 10 μg/mL
  Growth temperature: 37°C
  Growth strain: DH5alpha
  Copy number: High Copy
Gene/Insert
  Gene/Insert name: NI-NG dimer RVD at Position8
  Species: Synthetic
  Mutation: no
  Cloning method: Restriction Enzyme; 5′ cloning site Unknown (unknown if destroyed)
Terms and licenses: Academic/Nonprofit Terms; Industry Terms: Not Available to Industry
Depositor comments: RVD is inserted into TA site of TetR T vector
How to cite: RVD-AT8 was a gift from Bin Shen (Addgene plasmid # 173279 ; http://n2t.net/addgene:173279 ; RRID:Addgene_173279)
