>Addgene plasmid #173279 | RVD-AT8 | depositor partial sequence | sequence record 336234 | RVD flanked by two Bsa I sites
GGTCTCGAAGTAATATTGGTGGCAAACAGGCTCTTGAGACGGTTCAGCGCCTCCTTCCAGTTCTCTGTCA
AGCCCACGGACTCACCCCAGATCAAGTTGTAGCGATTGCTAGTAATGGGGGTGGCAAACAGGCTCTTGAG
ACTGTTCAGCGCCTTCTACCAGTTCTCTGTCAAGCCCACGGCCTGACGCCCGAGCAAGTTGTAGCGATTG
CTTCCTGAGACC
